Addgene plasmid #108676: pGEX6P1-hcGAS(157-522)
Purpose: For expression in E.coli and affinity purification of N-terminally GST-tagged human cGAS amino acid 157-522
Depositing lab: Andrew Jackson & Martin Reijns. Depositing organization: University of Edinburgh. Publication: cGAS surveillance of micronuclei links genome instability to innate immunity. Mackenzie KJ, Carroll P, Martin CA, Murina O, Fluteau A, Simpson DJ, Olova N, Sutcliffe H, Rainger JK, Leitch A, Osborn RT, Wheeler AP, Nowotny M, Gilbert N, Chandra T, Reijns MAM, Jackson AP. Nature. 2017 Aug 24;548(7668):461-465. doi: 10.1038/nature23449. Epub 2017 Jul 24. PubMed 28738408.
Backbone
  Vector backbone: pGEX6P1
  Backbone manufacturer: Amersham
  Backbone size w/o insert (bp): 4984
  Total vector size (bp): 6072
  Vector type: Bacterial Expression
Growth in bacteria
  Bacterial resistance: Ampicillin, 100 μg/mL
  Growth temperature: 37°C
  Growth strain: DH5alpha
  Copy number: High Copy
Gene/Insert
  Gene/Insert name: cGAS amino acid 157-522
  Species: H. sapiens (human)
  Insert size (bp): 1101
  Mutation: contains amino acid 157-522
  Entrez Gene: CGAS (a.k.a. C6orf150, D4, MB21D1, h-cGAS)
  Promoter: tac
  Tag / fusion protein: GST (N terminal on insert)
  Cloning method: Restriction Enzyme; 5′ cloning site BamHI (not destroyed); 3′ cloning site SalI (not destroyed)
  Sequencing primers: 5′ GGGCTGGCAAGCCACGTTTGGTG; 3′ CCGGGAGCTGCATGTGTCAGAGG
Terms and licenses: Academic/Nonprofit Terms; Industry Terms: Not Available to Industry
How to cite: pGEX6P1-hcGAS(157-522) was a gift from Andrew Jackson & Martin Reijns (Addgene plasmid # 108676 ; http://n2t.net/addgene:108676 ; RRID:Addgene_108676)
