[The description below was written by a language model from this plasmid's Addgene catalogue record and pLannotate feature annotations shown in this document.]
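Description:
pGEX6P1-hcGAS(157-522) is a 6,072 bp bacterial expression plasmid built on the pGEX6P1 backbone for producing a truncated form of human cGAS (cyclic GMP-AMP synthase, also known as MB21D1 or C6orf150) in E. coli. It replicates from a ColE1/pMB1-type origin, is recorded as high copy, and is selected with ampicillin through the bla (β-lactamase) gene under its own promoter. Short fragments of rop, the pBR322 bom region, a lac promoter/operator with lacZα, and an E. coli yciV segment are also annotated; these are backbone remnants rather than functional parts of the expression design.

The expression cassette is driven by the tac promoter, a strong trp/lac hybrid, followed by a lac operator. The plasmid carries its own lacI repressor gene, so transcription is held off until relieved by IPTG. The lacI promoter is annotated as the higher-expressing lacIq variant in the depositor sequence but as the ordinary lacI promoter in the repository's sequencing result, a small discrepancy between the two otherwise matching feature tables. Downstream of the promoter lies the Schistosoma japonicum glutathione S-transferase coding sequence, followed after a short linker by the roughly 1.1 kb insert encoding cGAS residues 157–522, cloned between BamHI and SalI sites that both remain intact. This yields an N-terminally GST-tagged fusion protein. The linker region is not annotated in either table, so any protease cleavage site there is not documented in the record.

The stated purpose is expression in E. coli and affinity purification of the GST-tagged cGAS fragment, which GST enables through binding to immobilised glutathione. The construct derives from work on cGAS surveillance of micronuclei and innate immune signalling.
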