Features (pLannotate 1.2.2; 17 found; start..end, strand, type, name):
      6..107     -  CDS            yciV (fragment): RNAAM_ECOLI - Also known as trpH From Escherichia coli (strain K12).
    183..211     +  promoter       tac promoter: strong E. coli promoter; hybrid between the trp and lac UV5 promoters
    219..235     +  protein_bind   lac operator: The lac repressor binds to the lac operator to inhibit transcription in E. coli. This inhibition can be relieved by adding lactose or isopropyl-β-D-thiogalactopyranoside (IPTG). lac repressor encoded by lacI
    258..911     +  CDS            GST26_SCHJA: Experimental evidence at protein level: Swiss-Prot protein existence level 1. GST isoenzymes appear to play a central role in the parasite detoxification system. Other functions are also suspected including a role in increasing the solubility of haematin in the parasite gut. From Schistosoma japonicum (Blood fluke).
    951..2048    +  CDS            CGAS (fragment): CGAS_HUMAN - Also known as C6orf150 From Homo sapiens (Human).
   2089..2128    +  CDS            rop (fragment): Rop protein, which maintains plasmids at low copy number; rop
   2230..2270    +  misc_feature   bom (fragment): basis of mobility region from pBR322
   2375..2479    +  promoter       AmpR promoter: bla
   2480..3340    +  CDS            AmpR: β-lactamase; bla; confers resistance to ampicillin, carbenicillin, and related antibiotics
   3511..4099    +  rep_origin     ori: high-copy-number ColE1/pMB1/pBR322/pUC origin of replication
   4285..4336    -  misc_feature   bom (fragment): basis of mobility region from pBR322
   4343..4420    +  promoter       lacIq promoter: lacI (mutant); In the lacIq allele, a single base change in the promoter boosts expression of the lacI gene about 10-fold.
   4421..5503    +  CDS            lacI: lac repressor; lacI; The lac repressor binds to the lac operator to inhibit transcription in E. coli. This inhibition can be relieved by adding lactose or isopropyl-β-D-thiogalactopyranoside (IPTG).
   5516..5537    +  protein_bind   CAP binding site: CAP binding activates transcription in the presence of cAMP. E. coli catabolite activator protein
   5552..5582    +  promoter       lac promoter: promoter for the E. coli lac operon
   5590..5606    +  protein_bind   lac operator: The lac repressor binds to the lac operator to inhibit transcription in E. coli. This inhibition can be relieved by adding lactose or isopropyl-β-D-thiogalactopyranoside (IPTG). lac repressor encoded by lacI
   5626..5799    +  CDS            lacZα: LacZα fragment of β-galactosidase; lacZ fragment
>Addgene plasmid #108676 | pGEX6P1-hcGAS(157-522) | depositor full sequence | sequence record 204960 | pGEX6P1-hcGAS(157-522) sequence 6072 bps
ACGTTATCGACTGCACGGTGCACCAATGCTTCTGGCGTCAGGCAGCCATCGGAAGCTGTGGTATGGCTGT
GCAGGTCGTAAATCACTGCATAATTCGTGTCGCTCAAGGCGCACTCCCGTTCTGGATAATGTTTTTTGCG
CCGACATCATAACGGTTCTGGCAAATATTCTGAAATGAGCTGTTGACAATTAATCATCGGCTCGTATAAT
GTGTGGAATTGTGAGCGGATAACAATTTCACACAGGAAACAGTATTCATGTCCCCTATACTAGGTTATTG
GAAAATTAAGGGCCTTGTGCAACCCACTCGACTTCTTTTGGAATATCTTGAAGAAAAATATGAAGAGCAT
TTGTATGAGCGCGATGAAGGTGATAAATGGCGAAACAAAAAGTTTGAATTGGGTTTGGAGTTTCCCAATC
TTCCTTATTATATTGATGGTGATGTTAAATTAACACAGTCTATGGCCATCATACGTTATATAGCTGACAA
GCACAACATGTTGGGTGGTTGTCCAAAAGAGCGTGCAGAGATTTCAATGCTTGAAGGAGCGGTTTTGGAT
ATTAGATACGGTGTTTCGAGAATTGCATATAGTAAAGACTTTGAAACTCTCAAAGTTGATTTTCTTAGCA
AGCTACCTGAAATGCTGAAAATGTTCGAAGATCGTTTATGTCATAAAACATATTTAAATGGTGATCATGT
AACCCATCCTGACTTCATGTTGTATGACGCTCTTGATGTTGTTTTATACATGGACCCAATGTGCCTGGAT
GCGTTCCCAAAATTAGTTTGTTTTAAAAAACGTATTGAAGCTATCCCACAAATTGATAAGTACTTGAAAT
CCAGCAAGTATATAGCATGGCCTTTGCAGGGCTGGCAAGCCACGTTTGGTGGTGGCGACCATCCTCCAAA
ATCGGATCTGGAAGTTCTGTTCCAGGGGCCCCTGGGATCCGATGCGGCGCCTGGGGCCTCGAAGCTCCGG
GCGGTTTTGGAGAAGTTGAAGCTCAGCCGCGATGATATCTCCACGGCGGCGGGGATGGTGAAAGGGGTTG
TGGACCACCTGCTGCTCAGACTGAAGTGCGACTCCGCGTTCAGAGGCGTCGGGCTGCTGAACACCGGGAG
CTACTATGAGCACGTGAAGATTTCTGCACCTAATGAATTTGATGTCATGTTTAAACTGGAAGTCCCCAGA
ATTCAACTAGAAGAATATTCCAACACTCGTGCATATTACTTTGTGAAATTTAAAAGAAATCCGAAAGAAA
ATCCTCTGAGTCAGTTTTTAGAAGGTGAAATATTATCAGCTTCTAAGATGCTGTCAAAGTTTAGGAAAAT
CATTAAGGAAGAAATTAACGACATTAAAGATACAGATGTCATCATGAAGAGGAAAAGAGGAGGGAGCCCT
GCTGTAACACTTCTTATTAGTGAAAAAATATCTGTGGATATAACCCTGGCTTTGGAATCAAAAAGTAGCT
GGCCTGCTAGCACCCAAGAAGGCCTGCGCATTCAAAACTGGCTTTCAGCAAAAGTTAGGAAGCAACTACG
ACTAAAGCCATTTTACCTTGTACCCAAGCATGCAAAGGAAGGAAATGGTTTCCAAGAAGAAACATGGCGG
CTATCCTTCTCTCACATCGAAAAGGAAATTTTGAACAATCATGGAAAATCTAAAACGTGCTGTGAAAACA
AAGAAGAGAAATGTTGCAGGAAAGATTGTTTAAAACTAATGAAATACCTTTTAGAACAGCTGAAAGAAAG
GTTTAAAGACAAAAAACATCTGGATAAATTCTCTTCTTATCATGTGAAAACTGCCTTCTTTCACGTATGT
ACCCAGAACCCTCAAGACAGTCAGTGGGACCGCAAAGACCTGGGCCTCTGCTTTGATAACTGCGTGACAT
ACTTTCTTCAGTGCCTCAGGACAGAAAAACTTGAGAATTATTTTATTCCTGAATTCAATCTATTCTCTAG
CAACTTAATTGACAAAAGAAGTAAGGAATTTCTGACAAAGCAAATTGAATATGAAAGAAACAATGAGTTT
CCAGTTTTTGATGAATTTTGAGTCGACTCGAGCGGCCGCATCGTGACTGACTGACGATCTGCCTCGCGCG
TTTCGGTGATGACGGTGAAAACCTCTGACACATGCAGCTCCCGGAGACGGTCACAGCTTGTCTGTAAGCG
GATGCCGGGAGCAGACAAGCCCGTCAGGGCGCGTCAGCGGGTGTTGGCGGGTGTCGGGGCGCAGCCATGA
CCCAGTCACGTAGCGATAGCGGAGTGTATAATTCTTGAAGACGAAAGGGCCTCGTGATACGCCTATTTTT
ATAGGTTAATGTCATGATAATAATGGTTTCTTAGACGTCAGGTGGCACTTTTCGGGGAAATGTGCGCGGA
ACCCCTATTTGTTTATTTTTCTAAATACATTCAAATATGTATCCGCTCATGAGACAATAACCCTGATAAA
TGCTTCAATAATATTGAAAAAGGAAGAGTATGAGTATTCAACATTTCCGTGTCGCCCTTATTCCCTTTTT
TGCGGCATTTTGCCTTCCTGTTTTTGCTCACCCAGAAACGCTGGTGAAAGTAAAAGATGCTGAAGATCAG
TTGGGTGCACGAGTGGGTTACATCGAACTGGATCTCAACAGCGGTAAGATCCTTGAGAGTTTTCGCCCCG
AAGAACGTTTTCCAATGATGAGCACTTTTAAAGTTCTGCTATGTGGCGCGGTATTATCCCGTGTTGACGC
CGGGCAAGAGCAACTCGGTCGCCGCATACACTATTCTCAGAATGACTTGGTTGAGTACTCACCAGTCACA
GAAAAGCATCTTACGGATGGCATGACAGTAAGAGAATTATGCAGTGCTGCCATAACCATGAGTGATAACA
CTGCGGCCAACTTACTTCTGACAACGATCGGAGGACCGAAGGAGCTAACCGCTTTTTTGCACAACATGGG
GGATCATGTAACTCGCCTTGATCGTTGGGAACCGGAGCTGAATGAAGCCATACCAAACGACGAGCGTGAC
ACCACGATGCCTGCAGCAATGGCAACAACGTTGCGCAAACTATTAACTGGCGAACTACTTACTCTAGCTT
CCCGGCAACAATTAATAGACTGGATGGAGGCGGATAAAGTTGCAGGACCACTTCTGCGCTCGGCCCTTCC
GGCTGGCTGGTTTATTGCTGATAAATCTGGAGCCGGTGAGCGTGGGTCTCGCGGTATCATTGCAGCACTG
GGGCCAGATGGTAAGCCCTCCCGTATCGTAGTTATCTACACGACGGGGAGTCAGGCAACTATGGATGAAC
GAAATAGACAGATCGCTGAGATAGGTGCCTCACTGATTAAGCATTGGTAACTGTCAGACCAAGTTTACTC
ATATATACTTTAGATTGATTTAAAACTTCATTTTTAATTTAAAAGGATCTAGGTGAAGATCCTTTTTGAT
AATCTCATGACCAAAATCCCTTAACGTGAGTTTTCGTTCCACTGAGCGTCAGACCCCGTAGAAAAGATCA
AAGGATCTTCTTGAGATCCTTTTTTTCTGCGCGTAATCTGCTGCTTGCAAACAAAAAAACCACCGCTACC
AGCGGTGGTTTGTTTGCCGGATCAAGAGCTACCAACTCTTTTTCCGAAGGTAACTGGCTTCAGCAGAGCG
CAGATACCAAATACTGTCCTTCTAGTGTAGCCGTAGTTAGGCCACCACTTCAAGAACTCTGTAGCACCGC
CTACATACCTCGCTCTGCTAATCCTGTTACCAGTGGCTGCTGCCAGTGGCGATAAGTCGTGTCTTACCGG
GTTGGACTCAAGACGATAGTTACCGGATAAGGCGCAGCGGTCGGGCTGAACGGGGGGTTCGTGCACACAG
CCCAGCTTGGAGCGAACGACCTACACCGAACTGAGATACCTACAGCGTGAGCTATGAGAAAGCGCCACGC
TTCCCGAAGGGAGAAAGGCGGACAGGTATCCGGTAAGCGGCAGGGTCGGAACAGGAGAGCGCACGAGGGA
GCTTCCAGGGGGAAACGCCTGGTATCTTTATAGTCCTGTCGGGTTTCGCCACCTCTGACTTGAGCGTCGA
TTTTTGTGATGCTCGTCAGGGGGGCGGAGCCTATGGAAAAACGCCAGCAACGCGGCCTTTTTACGGTTCC
TGGCCTTTTGCTGGCCTTTTGCTCACATGTTCTTTCCTGCGTTATCCCCTGATTCTGTGGATAACCGTAT
TACCGCCTTTGAGTGAGCTGATACCGCTCGCCGCAGCCGAACGACCGAGCGCAGCGAGTCAGTGAGCGAG
GAAGCGGAAGAGCGCCTGATGCGGTATTTTCTCCTTACGCATCTGTGCGGTATTTCACACCGCATAAATT
CCGACACCATCGAATGGTGCAAAACCTTTCGCGGTATGGCATGATAGCGCCCGGAAGAGAGTCAATTCAG
GGTGGTGAATGTGAAACCAGTAACGTTATACGATGTCGCAGAGTATGCCGGTGTCTCTTATCAGACCGTT
TCCCGCGTGGTGAACCAGGCCAGCCACGTTTCTGCGAAAACGCGGGAAAAAGTGGAAGCGGCGATGGCGG
AGCTGAATTACATTCCCAACCGCGTGGCACAACAACTGGCGGGCAAACAGTCGTTGCTGATTGGCGTTGC
CACCTCCAGTCTGGCCCTGCACGCGCCGTCGCAAATTGTCGCGGCGATTAAATCTCGCGCCGATCAACTG
GGTGCCAGCGTGGTGGTGTCGATGGTAGAACGAAGCGGCGTCGAAGCCTGTAAAGCGGCGGTGCACAATC
TTCTCGCGCAACGCGTCAGTGGGCTGATCATTAACTATCCGCTGGATGACCAGGATGCCATTGCTGTGGA
AGCTGCCTGCACTAATGTTCCGGCGTTATTTCTTGATGTCTCTGACCAGACACCCATCAACAGTATTATT
TTCTCCCATGAAGACGGTACGCGACTGGGCGTGGAGCATCTGGTCGCATTGGGTCACCAGCAAATCGCGC
TGTTAGCGGGCCCATTAAGTTCTGTCTCGGCGCGTCTGCGTCTGGCTGGCTGGCATAAATATCTCACTCG
CAATCAAATTCAGCCGATAGCGGAACGGGAAGGCGACTGGAGTGCCATGTCCGGTTTTCAACAAACCATG
CAAATGCTGAATGAGGGCATCGTTCCCACTGCGATGCTGGTTGCCAACGATCAGATGGCGCTGGGCGCAA
TGCGCGCCATTACCGAGTCCGGGCTGCGCGTTGGTGCGGATATCTCGGTAGTGGGATACGACGATACCGA
AGACAGCTCATGTTATATCCCGCCGTCAACCACCATCAAACAGGATTTTCGCCTGCTGGGGCAAACCAGC
GTGGACCGCTTGCTGCAACTCTCTCAGGGCCAGGCGGTGAAGGGCAATCAGCTGTTGCCCGTCTCACTGG
TGAAAAGAAAAACCACCCTGGCGCCCAATACGCAAACCGCCTCTCCCCGCGCGTTGGCCGATTCATTAAT
GCAGCTGGCACGACAGGTTTCCCGACTGGAAAGCGGGCAGTGAGCGCAACGCAATTAATGTGAGTTAGCT
CACTCATTAGGCACCCCAGGCTTTACACTTTATGCTTCCGGCTCGTATGTTGTGTGGAATTGTGAGCGGA
TAACAATTTCACACAGGAAACAGCTATGACCATGATTACGGATTCACTGGCCGTCGTTTTACAACGTCGT
GACTGGGAAAACCCTGGCGTTACCCAACTTAATCGCCTTGCAGCACATCCCCCTTTCGCCAGCTGGCGTA
ATAGCGAAGAGGCCCGCACCGATCGCCCTTCCCAACAGTTGCGCAGCCTGAATGGCGAATGGCGCTTTGC
CTGGTTTCCGGCACCAGAAGCGGTGCCGGAAAGCTGGCTGGAGTGCGATCTTCCTGAGGCCGATACTGTC
GTCGTCCCCTCAAACTGGCAGATGCACGGTTACGATGCGCCCATCTACACCAACGTAACCTATCCCATTA
CGGTCAATCCGCCGTTTGTTCCCACGGAGAATCCGACGGGTTGTTACTCGCTCACATTTAATGTTGATGA
AAGCTGGCTACAGGAAGGCCAGACGCGAATTATTTTTGATGGCGTTGGAATT
