Features (pLannotate 1.2.2; 17 found; start..end, strand, type, name):
    183..211     +  promoter       tac promoter: strong E. coli promoter; hybrid between the trp and lac UV5 promoters
    219..235     +  protein_bind   lac operator: The lac repressor binds to the lac operator to inhibit transcription in E. coli. This inhibition can be relieved by adding lactose or isopropyl-β-D-thiogalactopyranoside (IPTG). lac repressor encoded by lacI
    258..911     +  CDS            GST26_SCHJA: Experimental evidence at protein level: Swiss-Prot protein existence level 1. GST isoenzymes appear to play a central role in the parasite detoxification system. Other functions are also suspected including a role in increasing the solubility of haematin in the parasite gut. From Schistosoma japonicum (Blood fluke).
    951..2048    +  CDS            CGAS (fragment): CGAS_HUMAN - Also known as C6orf150 From Homo sapiens (Human).
   2089..2128    +  CDS            rop (fragment): Rop protein, which maintains plasmids at low copy number; rop
   2230..2270    +  misc_feature   bom (fragment): basis of mobility region from pBR322
   2375..2479    +  promoter       AmpR promoter: bla
   2480..3340    +  CDS            AmpR: β-lactamase; bla; confers resistance to ampicillin, carbenicillin, and related antibiotics
   3511..4099    +  rep_origin     ori: high-copy-number ColE1/pMB1/pBR322/pUC origin of replication
   4285..4336    -  misc_feature   bom (fragment): basis of mobility region from pBR322
   4343..4420    +  promoter       lacI promoter: lacI
   4421..5503    +  CDS            lacI: lac repressor; lacI; The lac repressor binds to the lac operator to inhibit transcription in E. coli. This inhibition can be relieved by adding lactose or isopropyl-β-D-thiogalactopyranoside (IPTG).
   5516..5537    +  protein_bind   CAP binding site: CAP binding activates transcription in the presence of cAMP. E. coli catabolite activator protein
   5552..5582    +  promoter       lac promoter: promoter for the E. coli lac operon
   5590..5606    +  protein_bind   lac operator: The lac repressor binds to the lac operator to inhibit transcription in E. coli. This inhibition can be relieved by adding lactose or isopropyl-β-D-thiogalactopyranoside (IPTG). lac repressor encoded by lacI
   5626..5799    +  CDS            lacZα: LacZα fragment of β-galactosidase; lacZ fragment
   6063..107     -  CDS            yciV (fragment) (across the origin): RNAAM_ECOLI - Also known as trpH From Escherichia coli (strain K12).
>Addgene plasmid #108676 | pGEX6P1-hcGAS(157-522) | addgene full sequence | sequence record 208971 | Addgene NGS Result
AGCTTATCGACTGCACGGTGCACCAATGCTTCTGGCGTCAGGCAGCCATCGGAAGCTGTGGTATGGCTGT
GCAGGTCGTAAATCACTGCATAATTCGTGTCGCTCAAGGCGCACTCCCGTTCTGGATAATGTTTTTTGCG
CCGACATCATAACGGTTCTGGCAAATATTCTGAAATGAGCTGTTGACAATTAATCATCGGCTCGTATAAT
GTGTGGAATTGTGAGCGGATAACAATTTCACACAGGAAACAGTATTCATGTCCCCTATACTAGGTTATTG
GAAAATTAAGGGCCTTGTGCAACCCACTCGACTTCTTTTGGAATATCTTGAAGAAAAATATGAAGAGCAT
TTGTATGAGCGCGATGAAGGTGATAAATGGCGAAACAAAAAGTTTGAATTGGGTTTGGAGTTTCCCAATC
TTCCTTATTATATTGATGGTGATGTTAAATTAACACAGTCTATGGCCATCATACGTTATATAGCTGACAA
GCACAACATGTTGGGTGGTTGTCCAAAAGAGCGTGCAGAGATTTCAATGCTTGAAGGAGCGGTTTTGGAT
ATTAGATACGGTGTTTCGAGAATTGCATATAGTAAAGACTTTGAAACTCTCAAAGTTGATTTTCTTAGCA
AGCTACCTGAAATGCTGAAAATGTTCGAAGATCGTTTATGTCATAAAACATATTTAAATGGTGATCATGT
AACCCATCCTGACTTCATGTTGTATGACGCTCTTGATGTTGTTTTATACATGGACCCAATGTGCCTGGAT
GCGTTCCCAAAATTAGTTTGTTTTAAAAAACGTATTGAAGCTATCCCACAAATTGATAAGTACTTGAAAT
CCAGCAAGTATATAGCATGGCCTTTGCAGGGCTGGCAAGCCACGTTTGGTGGTGGCGACCATCCTCCAAA
ATCGGATCTGGAAGTTCTGTTCCAGGGGCCCCTGGGATCCGATGCGGCGCCTGGGGCCTCGAAGCTCCGG
GCGGTTTTGGAGAAGTTGAAGCTCAGCCGCGATGATATCTCCACGGCGGCGGGGATGGTGAAAGGGGTTG
TGGACCACCTGCTGCTCAGACTGAAGTGCGACTCCGCGTTCAGAGGCGTCGGGCTGCTGAACACCGGGAG
CTACTATGAGCACGTGAAGATTTCTGCACCTAATGAATTTGATGTCATGTTTAAACTGGAAGTCCCCAGA
ATTCAACTAGAAGAATATTCCAACACTCGTGCATATTACTTTGTGAAATTTAAAAGAAATCCGAAAGAAA
ATCCTCTGAGTCAGTTTTTAGAAGGTGAAATATTATCAGCTTCTAAGATGCTGTCAAAGTTTAGGAAAAT
CATTAAGGAAGAAATTAACGACATTAAAGATACAGATGTCATCATGAAGAGGAAAAGAGGAGGGAGCCCT
GCTGTAACACTTCTTATTAGTGAAAAAATATCTGTGGATATAACCCTGGCTTTGGAATCAAAAAGTAGCT
GGCCTGCTAGCACCCAAGAAGGCCTGCGCATTCAAAACTGGCTTTCAGCAAAAGTTAGGAAGCAACTACG
ACTAAAGCCATTTTACCTTGTACCCAAGCATGCAAAGGAAGGAAATGGTTTCCAAGAAGAAACATGGCGG
CTATCCTTCTCTCACATCGAAAAGGAAATTTTGAACAATCATGGAAAATCTAAAACGTGCTGTGAAAACA
AAGAAGAGAAATGTTGCAGGAAAGATTGTTTAAAACTAATGAAATACCTTTTAGAACAGCTGAAAGAAAG
GTTTAAAGACAAAAAACATCTGGATAAATTCTCTTCTTATCATGTGAAAACTGCCTTCTTTCACGTATGT
ACCCAGAACCCTCAAGACAGTCAGTGGGACCGCAAAGACCTGGGCCTCTGCTTTGATAACTGCGTGACAT
ACTTTCTTCAGTGCCTCAGGACAGAAAAACTTGAGAATTATTTTATTCCTGAATTCAATCTATTCTCTAG
CAACTTAATTGACAAAAGAAGTAAGGAATTTCTGACAAAGCAAATTGAATATGAAAGAAACAATGAGTTT
CCAGTTTTTGATGAATTTTGAGTCGACTCGAGCGGCCGCATCGTGACTGACTGACGATCTGCCTCGCGCG
TTTCGGTGATGACGGTGAAAACCTCTGACACATGCAGCTCCCGGAGACGGTCACAGCTTGTCTGTAAGCG
GATGCCGGGAGCAGACAAGCCCGTCAGGGCGCGTCAGCGGGTGTTGGCGGGTGTCGGGGCGCAGCCATGA
CCCAGTCACGTAGCGATAGCGGAGTGTATAATTCTTGAAGACGAAAGGGCCTCGTGATACGCCTATTTTT
ATAGGTTAATGTCATGATAATAATGGTTTCTTAGACGTCAGGTGGCACTTTTCGGGGAAATGTGCGCGGA
ACCCCTATTTGTTTATTTTTCTAAATACATTCAAATATGTATCCGCTCATGAGACAATAACCCTGATAAA
TGCTTCAATAATATTGAAAAAGGAAGAGTATGAGTATTCAACATTTCCGTGTCGCCCTTATTCCCTTTTT
TGCGGCATTTTGCCTTCCTGTTTTTGCTCACCCAGAAACGCTGGTGAAAGTAAAAGATGCTGAAGATCAG
TTGGGTGCACGAGTGGGTTACATCGAACTGGATCTCAACAGCGGTAAGATCCTTGAGAGTTTTCGCCCCG
AAGAACGTTTTCCAATGATGAGCACTTTTAAAGTTCTGCTATGTGGCGCGGTATTATCCCGTGTTGACGC
CGGGCAAGAGCAACTCGGTCGCCGCATACACTATTCTCAGAATGACTTGGTTGAGTACTCACCAGTCACA
GAAAAGCATCTTACGGATGGCATGACAGTAAGAGAATTATGCAGTGCTGCCATAACCATGAGTGATAACA
CTGCGGCCAACTTACTTCTGACAACGATCGGAGGACCGAAGGAGCTAACCGCTTTTTTGCACAACATGGG
GGATCATGTAACTCGCCTTGATCGTTGGGAACCGGAGCTGAATGAAGCCATACCAAACGACGAGCGTGAC
ACCACGATGCCTGCAGCAATGGCAACAACGTTGCGCAAACTATTAACTGGCGAACTACTTACTCTAGCTT
CCCGGCAACAATTAATAGACTGGATGGAGGCGGATAAAGTTGCAGGACCACTTCTGCGCTCGGCCCTTCC
GGCTGGCTGGTTTATTGCTGATAAATCTGGAGCCGGTGAGCGTGGGTCTCGCGGTATCATTGCAGCACTG
GGGCCAGATGGTAAGCCCTCCCGTATCGTAGTTATCTACACGACGGGGAGTCAGGCAACTATGGATGAAC
GAAATAGACAGATCGCTGAGATAGGTGCCTCACTGATTAAGCATTGGTAACTGTCAGACCAAGTTTACTC
ATATATACTTTAGATTGATTTAAAACTTCATTTTTAATTTAAAAGGATCTAGGTGAAGATCCTTTTTGAT
AATCTCATGACCAAAATCCCTTAACGTGAGTTTTCGTTCCACTGAGCGTCAGACCCCGTAGAAAAGATCA
AAGGATCTTCTTGAGATCCTTTTTTTCTGCGCGTAATCTGCTGCTTGCAAACAAAAAAACCACCGCTACC
AGCGGTGGTTTGTTTGCCGGATCAAGAGCTACCAACTCTTTTTCCGAAGGTAACTGGCTTCAGCAGAGCG
CAGATACCAAATACTGTCCTTCTAGTGTAGCCGTAGTTAGGCCACCACTTCAAGAACTCTGTAGCACCGC
CTACATACCTCGCTCTGCTAATCCTGTTACCAGTGGCTGCTGCCAGTGGCGATAAGTCGTGTCTTACCGG
GTTGGACTCAAGACGATAGTTACCGGATAAGGCGCAGCGGTCGGGCTGAACGGGGGGTTCGTGCACACAG
CCCAGCTTGGAGCGAACGACCTACACCGAACTGAGATACCTACAGCGTGAGCTATGAGAAAGCGCCACGC
TTCCCGAAGGGAGAAAGGCGGACAGGTATCCGGTAAGCGGCAGGGTCGGAACAGGAGAGCGCACGAGGGA
GCTTCCAGGGGGAAACGCCTGGTATCTTTATAGTCCTGTCGGGTTTCGCCACCTCTGACTTGAGCGTCGA
TTTTTGTGATGCTCGTCAGGGGGGCGGAGCCTATGGAAAAACGCCAGCAACGCGGCCTTTTTACGGTTCC
TGGCCTTTTGCTGGCCTTTTGCTCACATGTTCTTTCCTGCGTTATCCCCTGATTCTGTGGATAACCGTAT
TACCGCCTTTGAGTGAGCTGATACCGCTCGCCGCAGCCGAACGACCGAGCGCAGCGAGTCAGTGAGCGAG
GAAGCGGAAGAGCGCCTGATGCGGTATTTTCTCCTTACGCATCTGTGCGGTATTTCACACCGCATAAATT
CCGACACCATCGAATGGCGCAAAACCTTTCGCGGTATGGCATGATAGCGCCCGGAAGAGAGTCAATTCAG
GGTGGTGAATGTGAAACCAGTAACGTTATACGATGTCGCAGAGTATGCCGGTGTCTCTTATCAGACCGTT
TCCCGCGTGGTGAACCAGGCCAGCCACGTTTCTGCGAAAACGCGGGAAAAAGTGGAAGCGGCGATGGCGG
AGCTGAATTACATTCCCAACCGCGTGGCACAACAACTGGCGGGCAAACAGTCGTTGCTGATTGGCGTTGC
CACCTCCAGTCTGGCCCTGCACGCGCCGTCGCAAATTGTCGCGGCGATTAAATCTCGCGCCGATCAACTG
GGTGCCAGCGTGGTGGTGTCGATGGTAGAACGAAGCGGCGTCGAAGCCTGTAAAGCGGCGGTGCACAATC
TTCTCGCGCAACGCGTCAGTGGGCTGATCATTAACTATCCGCTGGATGACCAGGATGCCATTGCTGTGGA
AGCTGCCTGCACTAATGTTCCGGCGTTATTTCTTGATGTCTCTGACCAGACACCCATCAACAGTATTATT
TTCTCCCATGAAGACGGTACGCGACTGGGCGTGGAGCATCTGGTCGCATTGGGTCACCAGCAAATCGCGC
TGTTAGCGGGCCCATTAAGTTCTGTCTCGGCGCGTCTGCGTCTGGCTGGCTGGCATAAATATCTCACTCG
CAATCAAATTCAGCCGATAGCGGAACGGGAAGGCGACTGGAGTGCCATGTCCGGTTTTCAACAAACCATG
CAAATGCTGAATGAGGGCATCGTTCCCACTGCGATGCTGGTTGCCAACGATCAGATGGCGCTGGGCGCAA
TGCGCGCCATTACCGAGTCCGGGCTGCGCGTTGGTGCGGATATCTCGGTAGTGGGATACGACGATACCGA
AGACAGCTCATGTTATATCCCGCCGTTAACCACCATCAAACAGGATTTTCGCCTGCTGGGGCAAACCAGC
GTGGACCGCTTGCTGCAACTCTCTCAGGGCCAGGCGGTGAAGGGCAATCAGCTGTTGCCCGTCTCACTGG
TGAAAAGAAAAACCACGCTAGCGCCCAATACGCAAACCGCCTCTCCCCGCGCGTTGGCCGATTCATTAAT
GCAGCTGGCACGACAGGTTTCCCGACTGGAAAGCGGGCAGTGAGCGCAACGCAATTAATGTAAGTTAGCT
CACTCATTAGGCACCCCAGGCTTTACACTTTATGCTTCCGGCTCGTATGTTGTGTGGAATTGTGAGCGGA
TAACAATTTCACACAGGAAACAGCTATGACCATGATTACGGATTCACTGGCCGTCGTTTTACAACGTCGT
GACTGGGAAAACCCTGGCGTTACCCAACTTAATCGCCTTGCAGCACATCCCCCTTTCGCCAGCTGGCGTA
ATAGCGAAGAGGCCCGCACCGATCGCCCTTCCCAACAGTTGCGCAGCCTGAATGGCGAATGGCGCTTTGC
CTGGTTTCCGGCACCAGAAGCGGTGCCGGAAAGCTGGCTGGAGTGCGATCTTCCTGAGGCCGATACTGTC
GTCGTCCCCTCAAACTGGCAGATGCACGGTTACGATGCGCCCATCTACACCAACGTGACCTATCCCATTA
CGGTCAATCCGCCGTTTGTTCCCACGGAGAATCCGACGGGTTGTTACTCGCTCACATTTAATGTTGATGA
AAGCTGGCTACAGGAAGGCCAGACGCGAATTATTTTTGATGGCGTTGGAATT
